Addgene plasmid #119721: pAL942
Purpose: precursor slow-folding rbsB with the mutations Alanine 248 Threonine, Alanine 188 Cysteine and Glutamic acid 246 Cysteine
Depositing lab: Linda Randall. Depositing organization: University of Missouri at Columbia. Publication: Co-assembly of SecYEG and SecA fully restores the properties of the native translocon. Bariya P, Randall LL. J Bacteriol. 2018 Oct 1. pii: JB.00493-18. doi: 10.1128/JB.00493-18. PubMed 30275279.
Backbone
  Vector backbone: pET11a
  Backbone manufacturer: Novagen
  Backbone size w/o insert (bp): 5677
  Total vector size (bp): 6535
  Modifications to backbone: Induce with IPTG
  Vector type: Bacterial Expression
Growth in bacteria
  Bacterial resistance: Ampicillin, 100 μg/mL
  Growth temperature: 30°C
  Growth strain: BL21.19
  Growth instructions: Change media and shift temperature to 39 degrees with IPTG added to produce the precursor proteins
  Copy number: Unknown
Gene/Insert
  Gene/Insert name: precusor slow-folding ribose import binding protein, rbsB, mutations A248T, A118C and E246C (alt name: prlB, rbsP)
  Species: Escherichia coli (strain K12)
  Insert size (bp): 750
  Mutation: Alanine 248 to Threonine, Alanine 188 to Cysteine and Glutamate 246 to Cysteine
  GenBank ID: 948261
  Promoter: T7
  Tag / fusion protein: none
  Cloning method: Unknown
  Sequencing primers: 5′ 5' - CTTGACCGCCAGGCAACG - 3'; 3′ 5' - CCAGTTTCAGGATCAACCGG - 3'
Resource information
  A portion of this plasmid was derived from a plasmid made by: Chankyu Park at Korea Advanced Institute of Science and Technology
Terms and licenses: Academic/Nonprofit Terms; Industry Terms: Not Available to Industry
Depositor comments: Vector contains T7 promoter, lacI coding sequence, pBR322 origin Please note that this plasmid may require a unique bacterial strain, so make sure to confirm that you can also obtain the appropriate growth strain. Please contact us or contact our distributors if you have any questions.
How to cite: pAL942 was a gift from Linda Randall (Addgene plasmid # 119721 ; http://n2t.net/addgene:119721 ; RRID:Addgene_119721)
