[The description below was written by a language model from this plasmid's Addgene catalogue record and pLannotate feature annotations shown in this document.]
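Description:
pAL942 is a bacterial expression plasmid built on the Novagen pET11a backbone and carrying a mutant form of the Escherichia coli K12 ribose-binding protein gene rbsB (also known as prlB or rbsP). It replicates in E. coli from the pBR322-type origin, with the adjacent bom site and the rop gene that restrains copy number, and is selected with ampicillin through the β-lactamase gene. Several tetracycline-resistance fragments annotated in the sequence are non-functional remnants of the pBR322 ancestry of pET vectors.

The rbsB open reading frame sits downstream of a T7 promoter fused to a lac operator and the T7 gene 10 ribosome binding site, and is followed by the T7 terminator. A plasmid-borne lacI gene supplies repressor, so transcription is held off until IPTG is added in a host that provides T7 RNA polymerase. The insert encodes the precursor form of the periplasmic protein, that is, with its signal sequence retained, and carries no tag. The short gene 10-derived fragment annotated after the coding sequence appears to be vector sequence rather than a fusion. The A248T substitution gives a slow-folding variant, and two introduced cysteines accompany it: E246C and a second alanine-to-cysteine change that the record lists inconsistently as position 188 or 118. The annotated rbsB coding region spans about 888 nt, somewhat longer than the 750 bp insert size listed.

The record points to use in a specialised host strain, in which a temperature shift together with IPTG induction yields the precursor protein. The associated publication concerns SecYEG–SecA translocon assembly, suggesting use of the protein as a translocation substrate, though the record does not state the purpose of the cysteines.
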