Features (pLannotate 1.2.2; 19 found; start..end, strand, type, name):
    610..687     -  promoter       lacI promoter: lacI
    695..974     -  CDS            TcR (fragment): tetracycline efflux protein; tet; confers resistance to tetracycline
    996..1014    +  promoter       T7 promoter: promoter for bacteriophage T7 RNA polymerase
   1015..1039    +  protein_bind   lac operator: The lac repressor binds to the lac operator to inhibit transcription in E. coli. This inhibition can be relieved by adding lactose or isopropyl-β-D-thiogalactopyranoside (IPTG). lac repressor encoded by lacI
   1054..1076    +  RBS            RBS: efficient ribosome binding site from bacteriophage T7 gene 10 (Olins and Rangwala, 1989)
   1084..1971    +  CDS            rbsB: RBSB_ECOLI - Also known as prlB, rbsP. Experimental evidence at protein level: Swiss-Prot protein existence level 1. Part of the ABC transporter complex RbsABC involved in ribose import. Binds ribose. Also serves as the primary chemoreceptor for chemotaxis. From Escherichia coli (strain K12).
   1982..2031    +  CDS            SET1 (fragment): solubility-enhancement tag derived from T7 phage gene 10B
   2039..2086    +  terminator     T7 terminator: transcription terminator for bacteriophage T7 RNA polymerase
   2109..2213    -  CDS            TcR (fragment): tetracycline efflux protein; tet; confers resistance to tetracycline
   2270..2293    -  promoter       tet promoter (fragment): E. coli promoter for tetracycline efflux protein gene
   2406..2510    +  promoter       AmpR promoter: bla
   2511..3371    +  CDS            AmpR: β-lactamase; bla; confers resistance to ampicillin, carbenicillin, and related antibiotics
   3542..4130    +  rep_origin     ori: high-copy-number ColE1/pMB1/pBR322/pUC origin of replication
   4316..4455    -  misc_feature   bom: basis of mobility region from pBR322
   4557..4748    -  CDS            rop: Rop protein, which maintains plasmids at low copy number; rop
   4765..5145    +  CDS            YPB1_ECOLX: Protein predicted: Swiss-Prot protein existence level 4. From Escherichia coli.
   5387..6011    -  CDS            TcR (fragment): tetracycline efflux protein; tet; confers resistance to tetracycline
   6026..6047    -  protein_bind   CAP binding site: CAP binding activates transcription in the presence of cAMP. E. coli catabolite activator protein
   6060..609     -  CDS            lacI (across the origin): lac repressor; lacI; The lac repressor binds to the lac operator to inhibit transcription in E. coli. This inhibition can be relieved by adding lactose or isopropyl-β-D-thiogalactopyranoside (IPTG).
>Addgene plasmid #119721 | pAL942 | addgene full sequence | sequence record 232465 | Addgene NGS Result
TTTATGCCAGCCAGCCAGACGCAGACGCACCGAGACAGAACTTAATGGGCCCGCTAACAGCGCGATTTGC
TGGTGACCCAATGCGACCAGATGCTCCACGCCCAGTCGCGTACCGTCTTCATGGGAGAAAATAATACTGT
TGATGGGTGTCTGGTCAGAGACATCAAGAAATAACGCCGGAACATTAGTGCAGGCAGCTTCCACAGCAAT
GGCATCCTGGTCATCCAGCGGATAGTTAATGATCAGCCCACTGACGCGTTGCGCGAGAAGATTGTGCACC
GCCGCTTTACAGGCTTCGACGCCGCTTCGTTCTACCATCGACACCACCACGCTGGCACCCAGTTGATCGG
CGCGAGATTTAATCGCCGCGACAATTTGCGACGGCGCGTGCAGGGCCAGACTGGAGGTGGCAACGCCAAT
CAGCAACGACTGTTTGCCCGCCAGTTGTTGTGCCACGCGGTTGGGAATGTAATTCAGCTCCGCCATCGCC
GCTTCCACTTTTTCCCGCGTTTTCGCAGAAACGTGGCTGGCCTGGTTCACCACGCGGGAAACGGTCTGAT
AAGAGACACCGGCATACTCTGCGACATCGTATAACGTTACTGGTTTCACATTCACCACCCTGAATTGACT
CTCTTCCGGGCGCTATCATGCCATACCGCGAAAGGTTTTGCGCCATTCGATGGTGTCCGGGATCTCGACG
CTCTCCCTTATGCGACTCCTGCATTAGGAAGCAGCCCAGTAGTAGGTTGAGGCCGTTGAGCACCGCCGCC
GCAAGGAATGGTGCATGCAAGGAGATGGCGCCCAACAGTCCCCCGGCCACGGGGCCTGCCACCATACCCA
CGCCGAAACAAGCGCTCATGAGCCCGAAGTGGCGAGCCCGATCTTCCCCATCGGTGATGTCGGCGATATA
GGCGCCAGCAACCGCACCTGTGGCGCCGGTGATGCCGGCCACGATGCGTCCGGCGTAGAGGATCGAGATC
TCGATCCCGCGAAATTAATACGACTCACTATAGGGGAATTGTGAGCGGATAACAATTCCCCTCTAGAAAT
AATTTTGTTTAACTTTAAGAAGGAGATATACATATGAACATGAAAAAACTGGCTACCCTGGTTTCCGCTG
TTGCGCTAAGCGCCACCGTCAGTGCGAATGCGATGGCAAAAGACACCATCGCGCTGGTGGTCTCCACGCT
TAACAACCCGTTCTTTGTATCGCTGAAAGATGGCGCGCAGAAAGAGGCGGATAAACTTGGCTATAACCTG
GTGGTGCTGGACTCCCAGAACAACCCGGCGAAAGAGCTGGCGAACGTGCAGGACTTAACCGTTCGCGGCA
CAAAAATTCTGCTGATTAACCCGACCGACTCCGACGCAGTGGGTAATGCTGTGAAGATGGCTAACCAGGC
GAACATCCCGGTTATCACTCTTGACCGCCAGGCAACGAAAGGTGAAGTGGTGAGCCACATTGCTTCTGAT
AACGTACTGGGCGGCAAAATCGCTGGTGATTACATCGCGAAGAAAGCGGGTGAAGGTGCCAAAGTTATCG
AGCTGCAAGGCATTGCTGGTACATCCGCAGCCCGTGAACGTGGCGAAGGCTTCCAGCAGGCCGTTGCTGC
TCACAAGTTTAATGTTCTTGCCAGCCAGCCAGCAGATTTTGATCGCATTAAAGGTTTGAACGTAATGCAG
AACCTGTTGACCGCTCATCCGGATGTTCAGGCTGTATTCTGTCAGAATGATGAAATGGCGCTGGGCGCGC
TGCGCGCACTGCAAACTGCCGGTAAATCGGATGTGATGGTCGTCGGATTTGACGGTACACCGGATGGCGA
AAAAGCGGTGAATGATGGCAAACTAGCAGCGACTATCGCTCAGCTACCCGATCAGATTGGCGCGAAAGGC
GTCTGTACCACAGATAAAGTGCTGAAAGGCGAGAAAGTTCAGGCTAAGTATCCGGTTGATCTGAAACTGG
TTGTTAAGCAGTAGGGATCCGGCTGCTAACAAAGCCCGAAAGGAAGCTGAGTTGGCTGCTGCCACCGCTG
AGCAATAACTAGCATAACCCCTTGGGGCCTCTAAACGGGTCTTTAGGGGTTTTTTGCTGAAAGGAGGAAC
TATATCCGGATATCCCGCAAGAGGCCCGGCAGTACCGGCATAACCAAGCCTATGCCTACAGCATCCAGGG
TGACGGTGCCGAGGATGACGATGAGCGCATTGTTAGATTTCATACACGGTGCCTGACTGCGTTAGCAATT
TAACTGTGATAAACTACCGCATTAAAGCTAGCTTATCGATGATAAGCTGTCAAACATGAGAATTCTTGAA
GACGAAAGGGCCTCGTGATACGCCTATTTTTATAGGTTAATGTCATGATAATAATGGTTTCTTAGACGTC
AGGTGGCACTTTTCGGGGAAATGTGCGCGGAACCCCTATTTGTTTATTTTTCTAAATACATTCAAATATG
TATCCGCTCATGAGACAATAACCCTGATAAATGCTTCAATAATATTGAAAAAGGAAGAGTATGAGTATTC
AACATTTCCGTGTCGCCCTTATTCCCTTTTTTGCGGCATTTTGCCTTCCTGTTTTTGCTCACCCAGAAAC
GCTGGTGAAAGTAAAAGATGCTGAAGATCAGTTGGGTGCACGAGTGGGTTACATCGAACTGGATCTCAAC
AGCGGTAAGATCCTTGAGAGTTTTCGCCCCGAAGAACGTTTTCCAATGATGAGCACTTTTAAAGTTCTGC
TATGTGGCGCGGTATTATCCCGTGTTGACGCCGGGCAAGAGCAACTCGGTCGCCGCATGCACTATTCTCA
GAATGACTTGGTTGAGTACTCACCAGTCACAGAAAAGCATCTTACGGATGGCATGACAGTAAGAGAATTA
TGCAGTGCTGCCATAACCATGAGTGATAACACTGCGGCCAACTTACTTCTGACAACGATCGGAGGACCGA
AGGAGCTAACCGCTTTTTTGCACAACATGGGGGATCATGTAACTCGCCTTGATCGTTGGGAACCGGAGCT
GAATGAAGCCATACCAAACGACGAGCGTGACACCACGATGCCTGCAGCAATGGCAACAACGTTGCGCAAA
CTATTAACTGGCGAACTACTTACTCTAGCTTCCCGACAACAATTAATAGACTGGATGGAGGCGGATAAAG
TTGCAGGACCACTTCTGCGCTCGGCCCTTCCGGCTGGCTGGTTTATTGCTGATAAATCTGGAGCCGGTGA
GCGTGGGTCTCGCGGTATCATTGCAGCACTGGGGCCAGATGGTAAGCCCTCCCGTATCGTAGTTATCTAC
ACGACGGGGAGTCAGGCAACTATGGATGAACGAAATAGACAGATCGCTGAGATAGGTGCCTCACTGATTA
AGCATTGGTAACTGTCAGACCAAGTTTACTCATATATACTTTAGATTGATTTAAAACTTCATTTTTAATT
TAAAAGGATCTAGGTGAAGATCCTTTTTGATAATCTCATGACCAAAATCCCTTAACGTGAGTTTTCGTTC
CACTGAGCGTCAGACCCCGTAGAAAAGATCAAAGGATCTTCTTGAGATCCTTTTTTTCTGCGCGTAATCT
GCTGCTTGCAAACAAAAAAACCACCGCTACCAGCGGTGGTTTGTTTGCCGGATCAAGAGCTACCAACTCT
TTTTCCGAAGGTAACTGGCTTCAGCAGAGCGCAGATACCAAATACTGTCCTTCTAGTGTAGCCGTAGTTA
GGCCACCACTTCAAGAACTCTGTAGCACCGCCTACATACCTCGCTCTGCTAATCCTGTTACCAGTGGCTG
CTGCCAGTGGCGATAAGTCGTGTCTTACCGGGTTGGACTCAAGACGATAGTTACCGGATAAGGCGCAGCG
GTCGGGCTGAACGGGGGGTTCGTGCACACAGCCCAGCTTGGAGCGAACGACCTACACCGAACTGAGATAC
CTACAGCGTGAGCTATGAGAAAGCGCCACGCTTCCCGAAGGGAGAAAGGCGGACAGGTATCCGGTAAGCG
GCAGGGTCGGAACAGGAGAGCGCACGAGGGAGCTTCCAGGGGGAAACGCCTGGTATCTTTATAGTCCTGT
CGGGTTTCGCCACCTCTGACTTGAGCGTCGATTTTTGTGATGCTCGTCAGGGGGGCGGAGCCTATGGAAA
AACGCCAGCAACGCGGCCTTTTTACGGTTCCTGGCCTTTTGCTGGCCTTTTGCTCACATGTTCTTTCCTG
CGTTATCCCCTGATTCTGTGGATAACCGTATTACCGCCTTTGAGTGAGCTGATACCGCTCGCCGCAGCCG
AACGACCGAGCGCAGCGAGTCAGTGAGCGAGGAAGCGGAAGAGCGCCTGATGCGGTATTTTCTCCTTACG
CATCTGTGCGGTATTTCACACCGCAATGGTGCACTCTCAGTACAATCTGCTCTGATGCCGCATAGTTAAG
CCAGTATACACTCCGCTATCGCTACGTGACTGGGTCATGGCTGCGCCCCGACACCCGCCAACACCCGCTG
ACGCGCCCTGACGGGCTTGTCTGCTCCCGGCATCCGCTTACAGACAAGCTGTGACCGTCTCCGGGAGCTG
CATGTGTCAGAGGTTTTCACCGTCATCACCGAAACGCGCGAGGCAGCTGCGGTAAAGCTCATCAGCGTGG
TCGTGAAGCGATTCACAGATGTCTGCCTGTTCATCCGCGTCCAGCTCGTTGAGTTTCTCCAGAAGCGTTA
ATGTCTGGCTTCTGATAAAGCGGGCCATGTTAAGGGCGGTTTTTTCCTGTTTGGTCACTGATGCCTCCGT
GTAAGGGGGATTTCTGTTCATGGGGGTAATGATACCGATGAAACGAGAGAGGATGCTCACGATACGGGTT
ACTGATGATGAACATGCCCGGTTACTGGAACGTTGTGAGGGTAAACAACTGGCGGTATGGATGCGGCGGG
ACCAGAGAAAAATCACTCAGGGTCAATGCCAGCGCTTCGTTAATACAGATGTAGGTGTTCCACAGGGTAG
CCAGCAGCATCCTGCGATGCAGATCCGGAACATAATGGTGCAGGGCGCTGACTTCCGCGTTTCCAGACTT
TACGAAACACGGAAACCGAAGACCATTCATGTTGTTGCTCAGGTCGCAGACGTTTTGCAGCAGCAGTCGC
TTCACGTTCGCTCGCGTATCGGTGATTCATTCTGCTAACCAGTAAGGCAACCCCGCCAGCCTAGCCGGGT
CCTCAACGACAGGAGCACGATCATGCGCACCCGTGGCCAGGACCCAACGCTGCCCGAGATGCGCCGCGTG
CGGCTGCTGGAGATGGCGGACGCGATGGATATGTTCTGCCAAGGGTTGGTTTGCGCATTCACAGTTCTCC
GCAAGAATTGATTGGCTCCAATTCTTGGAGTGGTGAATCCGTTAGCGAGGTGCCGCCGGCTTCCATTCAG
GTCGAGGTGGCCCGGCTCCATGCACCGCGACGCAACGCGGGGAGGCAGACAAGGTATAGGGCGGCGCCTA
CAATCCATGCCAACCCGTTCCATGTGCTCGCCGAGGCGGCATAAATCGCCGTGACGATCAGCGGTCCAAT
GATCGAAGTTAGGCTGGTAAGAGCCGCGAGCGATCCTTGAAGCTGTCCCTGATGGTCGTCATCTACCTGC
CTGGACAGCATGGCCTGCAACGCGGGCATCCCGATGCCGCCGGAAGCGAGAAGAATCATAATGGGGAAGG
CCATCCAGCCTCGCGTCGCGAACGCCAGCAAGACGTAGCCCAGCGCGTCGGCCGCCATGCCGGCGATAAT
GGCCTGCTTCTCGCCGAAACGTTTGGTGGCGGGACCAGTGACGAAGGCTTGAGCGAGGGCGTGCAAGATT
CCGAATACCGCAAGCGACAGGCCGATCATCGTCGCGCTCCAGCGAAAGCGGTCCTCGCCGAAAATGACCC
AGAGCGCTGCCGGCACCTGTCCTACGAGTTGCATGATAAAGAAGACAGTCATAAGTGCGGCGACGATAGT
CATGCCCCGCGCCCACCGGAAGGAGCTGACTGGGTTGAAGGCTCTCAAGGGCATCGGTCGAGATCCCGGT
GCCTAATGAGTGAGCTAACTTACATTAATTGCGTTGCGCTCACTGCCCGCTTTCCAGTCGGGAAACCTGT
CGTGCCAGCTGCATTAATGAATCGGCCAACGCGCGGGGAGAGGCGGTTTGCGTATTGGGCGCCAGGGTGG
TTTTTCTTTTCACCAGTGAGACGGGCAACAGCTGATTGCCCTTCACCGCCTGGCCCTGAGAGAGTTGCAG
CAAGCGGTCCACGCTGGTTTGCCCCAGCAGGCGAAAATCCTGTTTGATGGTGGTTAACGGCGGGATATAA
CATGAGCTGTCTTCGGTATCGTCGTATCCCACTACCGAGATATCCGCACCAACGCGCAGCCCGGACTCGG
TAATGGCGCGCATTGCGCCCAGCGCCATCTGATCGTTGGCAACCAGCATCGCAGTGGGAACGATGCCCTC
ATTCAGCATTTGCATGGTTTGTTGAAAACCGGACATGGCACTCCAGTCGCCTTCCCGTTCCGCTATCGGC
TGAATTTGATTGCGAGTGAGATA
